>Addgene plasmid #218687 | pCDB179-LCC-ICCG | addgene full sequence | sequence record 451486 | Addgene NGS Result
TAATGATCGAGGATCCGGCTGCTAACAAAGCCCGAAAGGAAGCTGAGTTGGCTGCTGCCACCGCTGAGCA
ATAACTAGCATAACCCCTTGGGGCCTCTAAACGGGTCTTGAGGGGTTTTTTGCTGAAAGGAGGAACTATA
TCCGGATTGGCGAATGGG
[124 nt withheld, positions 159-282]
C
[91 nt withheld, positions 284-374]
A
[49 nt withheld, positions 376-424]
CCTTTGACGTTGGAGTCCACGTTCTTT
[37 nt withheld, positions 452-488]
ACCCTATCTCGGTCTATTCTTTTGATTTATAAGGGATTTTGCCGATTTCGGCCTATTGGTTAAAAAATGA
GCTGATTTAACAAAAATTTAACGCGAATTTTAACAAAATATTAACGCTTACAATTTAGGTGGCACTTTTC
GGGGAAATGTGCGCGGAACCCCTATTTGTTTATTTTTCTAAATACATTCAAATATGTATCCGCTCATGAA
TTAATTCTTAGAAAAACTCATCGAGCATCAAATGAAACTGCAATTTATTCATATCAGGATTATCAATACC
ATATTTTTGAAAAAGCCGTTTCTGTAATGAAGGAGAAAACTCACCGAGGCAGTTCCATAGGATGGCAAGA
TCCTGGTATCGGTCTGCGATTCCGACTCGTCCAACATCAATACAACCTATTAATTTCCCCTCGTCAAAAA
TAAGGTTATCAAGTGAGAAATCACCATGAGTGACGACTGAATCCGGTGAGAATGGCAAAAGTTTATGCAT
TTCTTTCCAGACTTGTTCAACAGGCCAGCCATTACGCTCGTCATCAAAATCACTCGCATCAACCAAACCG
TTATTCATTCGTGATTGCGCCTGAGCGAGACGAAATACGCGATCGCTGTTAAAAGGACAATTACAAACAG
GAATCGAATGCAACCGGCGCAGGAACACTGCCAGCGCATCAACAATATTTTCACCTGAATCAGGATATTC
TTCTAATACCTGGAATGCTGTTTTCCCGGGGATCGCAGTGGTGAGTAACCATGCATCATCAGGAGTACGG
ATAAAATGCTTGATGGTCGGAAGAGGCATAAATTCCGTCAGCCAGTTTAGTCTGACCATCTCATCTGTAA
CATCATTGGCAACGCTACCTTTGCCATGTTTCAGAAACAACTCTGGCGCATCGGGCTTCCCATACAATCG
ATAGATTGTCGCACCTGATTGCCCGACATTATCGCGAGCCCATTTATACCCATATAAATCAGCATCCATG
TTGGAATTTAATCGCGGCCTAGAGCAAGACGTTTCCCGTTGAATATGGCTCATAACACCCCTTGTATTAC
TGTTTATGTAAGCAGACAGTTTTATTGTTCATGACCAAAATCCCTTAACGTGAGTTTTCGTTCCACTGAG
CGTCAGACCCCGTAGAAAAGATCAAAGGATCTTCTTGAGATCCTTTTTTTCTGCGCGTAATCTGCTGCTT
GCAAACAAAAAAACCACCGCTACCAGCGGTGGTTTGTTTGCCGGATCAAGAGCTACCAACTCTTTTTCCG
AAGGTAACTGGCTTCAGCAGAGCGCAGATACCAAATACTGTCCTTCTAGTGTAGCCGTAGTTAGGCCACC
ACTTCAAGAACTCTGTAGCACCGCCTACATACCTCGCTCTGCTAATCCTGTTACCAGTGGCTGCTGCCAG
TGGCGATAAGTCGTGTCTTACCGGGTTGGACTCAAGACGATAGTTACCGGATAAGGCGCAGCGGTCGGGC
TGAACGGGGGGTTCGTGCACACAGCCCAGCTTGGAGCGAACGACCTACACCGAACTGAGATACCTACAGC
GTGAGCTATGAGAAAGCGCCACGCTTCCCGAAGGGAGAAAGGCGGACAGGTATCCGGTAAGCGGCAGGGT
CGGAACAGGAGAGCGCACGAGGGAGCTTCCAGGGGGAAACGCCTGGTATCTTTATAGTCCTGTCGGGTTT
CGCCACCTCTGACTTGAGCGTCGATTTTTGTGATGCTCGTCAGGGGGGCGGAGCCTATGGAAAAACGCCA
GCAACGCGGCCTTTTTACGGTTCCTGGCCTTTTGCTGGCCTTTTGCTCACATGTTCTTTCCTGCGTTATC
CCCTGATTCTGTGGATAACCGTATTACCGCCTTTGAGTGAGCTGATACCGCTCGCCGCAGCCGAACGACC
GAGCGCAGCGAGTCAGTGAGCGAGGAAGCGGAAGAGCGCCTGATGCGGTATTTTCTCCTTACGCATCTGT
GCGGTATTTCACACCGCAATGGTGCACTCTCAGTACAATCTGCTCTGATGCCGCATAGTTAAGCCAGTAT
ACACTCCGCTATCGCTACGTGACTGGGTCATGGCTGCGCCCCGACACCCGCCAACACCCGCTGACGCGCC
CTGACGGGCTTGTCTGCTCCCGGCATCCGCTTACAGACAAGCTGTGACCGTCTCCGGGAGCTGCATGTGT
CAGAGGTTTTCACCGTCATCACCGAAACGCGCGAGGCAGCTGCGGTAAAGCTCATCAGCGTGGTCGTGAA
GCGATTCACAGATGTCTGCCTGTTCATCCGCGTCCAGCTCGTTGAGTTTCTCCAGAAGCGTTAATGTCTG
GCTTCTGATAAAGCGGGCCATGTTAAGGGCGGTTTTTTCCTGTTTGGTCACTGATGCCTCCGTGTAAGGG
GGATTTCTGTTCATGGGGGTAATGATACCGATGAAACGAGAGAGGATGCTCACGATACGGGTTACTGATG
ATGAACATGCCCGGTTACTGGAACGTTGTGAGGGTAAACAACTGGCGGTATGGATGCGGCGGGACCAGAG
AAAAATCACTCAGGGTCAATGCCAGCGCTTCGTTAATACAGATGTAGGTGTTCCACAGGGTAGCCAGCAG
CATCCTGCGATGCAGATCCGGAACATAATGGTGCAGGGCGCTGACTTCCGCGTTTCCAGACTTTACGAAA
CACGGAAACCGAAGACCATTCATGTTGTTGCTCAGGTCGCAGACGTTTTGCAGCAGCAGTCGCTTCACGT
TCGCTCGCGTATCGGTGATTCATTCTGCTAACCAGTAAGGCAACCCCGCCAGCCTAGCCGGGTCCTCAAC
GACAGGAGCACGATCATGCGCACCCGTGGGGCCGCCATGCCGGCGATAATGGCCTGCTTCTCGCCGAAAC
GTTTGGTGGCGGGACCAGTGACGAAGGCTTGAGCGAGGGCGTGCAAGATTCCGAATACCGCAAGCGACAG
GCCGATCATCGTCGCGCTCCAGCGAAAGCGGTCCTCGCCGAAAATGACCCAGAGCGCTGCCGGCACCTGT
CCTACGAGTTGCATGATAAAGAAGACAGTCATAAGTGCGGCGACGATAGTCATGCCCCGCGCCCACCGGA
AGGAGCTGACTGGGTTGAAGGCTCTCAAGGGCATCGGTCGAGATCCCGGTGCCTAATGAGTGAGCTAACT
TACATTAATTGCGTTGCGCTCACTGCCCGCTTTCCAGTCGGGAAACCTGTCGTGCCAGCTGCATTAATGA
ATCGGCCAACGCGCGGGGAGAGGCGGTTTGCGTATTGGGCGCCAGGGTGGTTTTTCTTTTCACCAGTGAG
ACGGGCAACAGCTGATTGCCCTTCACCGCCTGGCCCTGAGAGAGTTGCAGCAAGCGGTCCACGCTGGTTT
GCCCCAGCAGGCGAAAATCCTGTTTGATGGTGGTTAACGGCGGGATATAACATGAGCTGTCTTCGGTATC
GTCGTATCCCACTACCGAGATGTCCGCACCAACGCGCAGCCCGGACTCGGTAATGGCGCGCATTGCGCCC
AGCGCCATCTGATCGTTGGCAACCAGCATCGCAGTGGGAACGATGCCCTCATTCAGCATTTGCATGGTTT
GTTGAAAACCGGACATGGCACTCCAGTCGCCTTCCCGTTCCGCTATCGGCTGAATTTGATTGCGAGTGAG
ATATTTATGCCAGCCAGCCAGACGCAGACGCGCCGAGACAGAACTTAATGGGCCCGCTAACAGCGCGATT
TGCTGGTGACCCAATGCGACCAGATGCTCCACGCCCAGTCGCGTACCGTCTTCATGGGAGAAAATAATAC
TGTTGATGGGTGTCTGGTCAGAGACATCAAGAAATAACGCCGGAACATTAGTGCAGGCAGCTTCCACAGC
AATGGCATCCTGGTCATCCAGCGGATAGTTAATGATCAGCCCACTGACGCGTTGCGCGAGAAGATTGTGC
ACCGCCGCTTTACAGGCTTCGACGCCGCTTCGTTCTACCATCGACACCACCACGCTGGCACCCAGTTGAT
CGGCGCGAGATTTAATCGCCGCGACAATTTGCGACGGCGCGTGCAGGGCCAGACTGGAGGTGGCAACGCC
AATCAGCAACGACTGTTTGCCCGCCAGTTGTTGTGCCACGCGGTTGGGAATGTAATTCAGCTCCGCCATC
GCCGCTTCCACTTTTTCCCGCGTTTTCGCAGAAACGTGGCTGGCCTGGTTCACCACGCGGGAAACGGTCT
GATAAGAGACACCGGCATACTCTGCGACATCGTATAACGTTACTGGTTTCACATTCACCACCCTGAATTG
ACTCTCTTCCGGGCGCTATCATGCCATACCGCGAAAGGTTTTGCGCCATTCGATGGTGTCCGGGATCTCG
ACGCTCTCCCTTATGCGACTCCTGCATTAGGAAGCAGCCCAGTAGTAGGTTGAGGCCGTTGAGCACCGCC
GCCGCAAGGAATGGTGCATGCAAGGAGATGGCGCCCAACAGTCCCCCGGCCACGGGGCCTGCCACCATAC
CCACGCCGAAACAAGCGCTCATGAGCCCGAAGTGGCGAGCCCGATCTTCCCCATCGGTGATGTCGGCGAT
ATAGGCGCCAGCAACCGCACCTGTGGCGCCGGTGATGCCGGCCACGATGCGTCCGGCGTAGAGGATCGAG
ATCGATCTCGATCCCGCGAAATTAATACGACTCACTATAGGGAAATTGTGAGCGGATAACAATTCCCCTC
TAGAAATAATTTTGTTTAACTTTAAGAAGGAGATATACATATGGGTCACCACCACCACCACCACCACCAC
CACCACGGTAGCCTGCAAGATTCGGAAGTCAACCAAGAAGCAAAGCCGGAAGTCAAGCCGGAAGTGAAAC
CGGAAACCCATATTAACCTGAAAGTTAGTGACGGCAGCTCTGAAATTTTCTTTAAGATCAAAAAGACCAC
GCCGCTGCGTCGCCTGATGGAAGCGTTTGCCAAACGTCAGGGCAAGGAAATGGATAGCCTGCGTTTCCTG
TATGACGGTATTCGCATCCAGGCAGATCAAGCGCCGGAAGACCTGGACATGGAAGACAACGACATCATTG
AAGCCCACCGTGAACAGATTGGCGGCTCTAACCCGTACCAGCGCGGACCGAACCCGACCCGTTCTGCGTT
AACCGCTGATGGTCCGTTTTCCGTGGCTACCTACACCGTTTCTCGTCTGTCCGTTTCCGGTTTTGGTGGT
GGTGTTATCTACTATCCGACTGGTACCTCTCTGACCTTCGGCGGTATCGCGATGTCCCCGGGTTACACCG
CTGATGCTTCCTCTCTGGCGTGGCTGGGTCGTCGCCTGGCGAGCCACGGTTTTGTTGTTCTGGTTATCAA
CACGAACTCTCGTTTCGACGGCCCGGACTCCCGTGCCTCGCAACTGTCTGCTGCGCTGAACTACCTGCGT
ACGTCGTCACCTTCAGCGGTCCGTGCACGCCTGGATGCCAATCGTCTGGCTGTGGCGGGTCACAGCATGG
GCGGTGGCGGTACCCTGCGTATTGCTGAACAGAACCCGTCCCTGAAAGCTGCAGTGCCACTGACTCCGTG
GCATACCGACAAAACGTTCAACACCAGTGTTCCGGTACTGATCGTAGGCGCAGAAGCGGACACCGTAGCA
CCGGTTTCCCAGCACGCAATCCCGTTCTACCAGAACCTGCCGAGCACCACTCCAAAAGTATACGTTGAAC
TGTGCAACGCCTCGCACATTGCTCCGAACTCGAACAACGCTGCGATTAGCGTGTACACCATCTCCTGGAT
GAAACTGTGGGTTGATAACGATACCCGTTATCGCCAATTCCTGTGTAACGTGAACGATCCGGCTCTCTGC
GATTTTCGTACCAACAACCGTCATTGCCAA
Features (pLannotate 1.2.2; 20 found; start..end, strand, type, name):
     18..67      +  CDS            SET1 (fragment): solubility-enhancement tag derived from T7 phage gene 10B
     75..122     +  terminator     T7 terminator: transcription terminator for bacteriophage T7 RNA polymerase
    159..587     +  rep_origin     f1 ori (sequence partly withheld): f1 bacteriophage origin of replication; arrow indicates direction of (+) strand synthesis
    640..697     +  promoter       AmpR promoter (fragment): bla
    706..1521    -  CDS            KanR: aminoglycoside phosphotransferase; aph(3')-Ia; confers resistance to kanamycin in bacteria or G418 (Geneticin®) in eukaryotes
   1643..2231    +  rep_origin     ori: high-copy-number ColE1/pMB1/pBR322/pUC origin of replication
   2417..2556    -  misc_feature   bom: basis of mobility region from pBR322
   2658..2849    -  CDS            rop: Rop protein, which maintains plasmids at low copy number; rop
   2866..3246    +  CDS            YPB1_ECOLX: Protein predicted: Swiss-Prot protein existence level 4. From Escherichia coli.
   3318..3609    -  CDS            TcR (fragment): tetracycline efflux protein; tet; confers resistance to tetracycline
   3624..3645    -  protein_bind   CAP binding site: CAP binding activates transcription in the presence of cAMP. E. coli catabolite activator protein
   3658..4740    -  CDS            lacI: lac repressor; lacI; The lac repressor binds to the lac operator to inhibit transcription in E. coli. This inhibition can be relieved by adding lactose or isopropyl-β-D-thiogalactopyranoside (IPTG).
   4741..4818    -  promoter       lacI promoter: lacI
   4826..5105    -  CDS            TcR (fragment): tetracycline efflux protein; tet; confers resistance to tetracycline
   5131..5149    +  promoter       T7 promoter: promoter for bacteriophage T7 RNA polymerase
   5154..5170    +  protein_bind   lac operator: The lac repressor binds to the lac operator to inhibit transcription in E. coli. This inhibition can be relieved by adding lactose or isopropyl-β-D-thiogalactopyranoside (IPTG). lac repressor encoded by lacI
   5189..5211    +  RBS            RBS: efficient ribosome binding site from bacteriophage T7 gene 10 (Olins and Rangwala, 1989)
   5225..5251    +  CDS            9xHis: 9xHis affinity tag
   5261..5557    +  CDS            SMT3: SMT3_YEAST - Experimental evidence at protein level: Swiss-Prot protein existence level 1. Not known; suppressor of MIF2 mutations. From Saccharomyces cerevisiae (strain ATCC 204508 / S288c) (Baker's yeast).
   5555..6328    +  CDS            PETH_UNKP (fragment): Experimental evidence at protein level: Swiss-Prot protein existence level 1. Cutinase that degrades cutin fibers prepared from tomato peels and hydrolyzes various fatty acid monoesters with acyl chain lengths of 2 to 18, with a preference for short-chain substrates (C4 substrate at most). Cannot hydrolyze olive oil (PubMed:22194294). Is also able to degrade polyethylene terephthalate (PET), the most abundant polyester plastic in the world (PubMed:22194294, PubMed:32269349). Can also depolymerize poly(epsilon-caprolactone) (PCL), a synthetic aliphatic biodegradable polyester (PubMed:22194294).
