[The description below was written by a language model from this plasmid's Addgene catalogue record and pLannotate feature annotations shown in this document.]
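Description:
pCDB179-LCC-ICCG is a 6,328-nt bacterial expression plasmid built on the pCDB179 backbone, a pET-style T7 vector. It carries a synthetic, codon-optimized gene for LCC-ICCG, an engineered variant of leaf-branch compost cutinase. The insert is annotated by similarity to a cutinase that hydrolyses cutin and short-chain fatty acid esters and also depolymerizes polyethylene terephthalate (PET) and polycaprolactone. The plasmid is selected with kanamycin through an aph(3')-Ia aminoglycoside phosphotransferase gene and replicates from a ColE1/pMB1-family origin. The catalogue lists it as high copy, although the feature table also shows the rop gene and bom region typical of pBR322-derived backbones, which are normally associated with more moderate copy number. An f1 origin and short remnants of the tetracycline resistance gene are also present as backbone carry-over.

Expression is driven by a T7 promoter followed by a lac operator and the strong ribosome binding site from phage T7 gene 10. A plasmid-borne lacI gene under its own promoter supplies repressor. Transcription therefore depends on a host that provides T7 RNA polymerase and can be induced with IPTG or lactose, and it ends at a T7 terminator downstream of the insert. The open reading frame begins with an N-terminal polyhistidine tag, recorded as 10xHis in the catalogue and detected as 9xHis by the annotation. Yeast SMT3 (SUMO) follows and is fused directly to the cutinase coding sequence. The His tag permits metal-affinity purification. SUMO fusions are commonly used to improve solubility and can be removed by a SUMO-specific protease, though the record does not describe this step. The stated purpose is bacterial production of the LCC-ICCG enzyme, and the associated publication concerns a high-throughput, robot-assisted pipeline for enzyme discovery and engineering.
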