Addgene plasmid #218687: pCDB179-LCC-ICCG
Purpose: Encodes codon optimized LCC-ICCG enzyme for bacterial expression
Depositing lab: Gregg Beckham. Depositing organization: National Laboratory of the Rockies (NLR). Publication: Enabling high-throughput enzyme discovery and engineering with a low-cost, robot-assisted pipeline. Norton-Baker B, Denton MCR, Murphy NP, Fram B, Lim S, Erickson E, Gauthier NP, Beckham GT. Sci Rep. 2024 Jun 24;14(1):14449. doi: 10.1038/s41598-024-64938-0. PubMed 38914665.
Backbone
  Vector backbone: pCDB179
  Vector type: Bacterial Expression
Growth in bacteria
  Bacterial resistance: Kanamycin, 50 μg/mL
  Growth temperature: 37°C
  Growth strain: DH5alpha
  Copy number: High Copy
Gene/Insert
  Gene/Insert name: LCC-ICCG
  Species: Synthetic
  Tag / fusion protein: 10xHis (N terminal on backbone)
  Cloning method: Gene Synthesis
Terms and licenses: Academic/Nonprofit Terms; Industry Terms: Not Available to Industry
How to cite: pCDB179-LCC-ICCG was a gift from Gregg Beckham (Addgene plasmid # 218687 ; http://n2t.net/addgene:218687 ; RRID:Addgene_218687)
